>Addgene plasmid #169830 | pMXS-IRES-BLAST flag-CAD H1734A H1741A | addgene full sequence | sequence record 339175 | Addgene NGS Result
ACATTCAACAGACCTTGCATTCCTTTGGCGAGAGGGGAAAGACCCCTAGGAATGCTCGTCAAGAAGACAG
GGCCAGGTTTCCGGGCCCTCACATTGCCAAAAGACGGCAATATGGTGGAAAATAACATATAGACAAACGC
ACACCGGCCTTATTCCAAGCGGCTTCGGCCAGTAACGTTAGGGGGGGGGGAGGGAGAGGGGGGGGGGGGG
CGGAATTTACGTAGCGGCCGCGGCGCGCCGGCCCTCGAGGCCTGCAGGAATTCCTACTTGTCGTCATCGT
CTTTGTAGTCGAAACGGCCCAGCACGGTGGCTAACAGAGCCATGCGGATGTACATGCCGTTCTCAGCCTG
GCGGAAGTAGGCTGCGCGGGGATCCGAGTCCACTTCCACGCTTATCTCGTTGACACGGGGCATCGGGTGC
ATCACCACCATCTTCTTCTTGGCCCGGGTCATGATGTGGGGAGTGAGGATGAACTGACCAAAGCAAGCTT
CGTACTCCTGGGTAGAGCCAAATCGTTCCTTCTGGATTCGAGTCATGTAGAGCACATCAGTGTCAGGCAG
CGCCTCCTCAATGCTCTCGAATTCCTCCTGCTTGGTGCCGCGGGAGGCCACGAAGGCCCGCACAGTGGGT
GGCATGCGCAGGCTGGGAGGTGCCACGTAGCGCAGGCTGACACGATACTGGGTGAGCAGGCAGGCCAGGG
AATGTACTGTGCGTCCGTGCTTCAGGTCACCCACCATCGTGATCGTCATGCCATTGACAGTTCCCAGCTC
CTCACGGATGGTGAAGATGTCCAGCAGGGCCTGGGTGGGGTGCTCTCCGACCCCATCCCCAGCATTGATC
ACTGGCCTCCGGCAGTGCTTGGCGGCCAGCTCCACTGCTCCAGGCTGGGGGTGCCGGAGCACGACGACGT
CGGCATAGCAGCTCATGGTCTGCACGGAGTCAGCCAGGGATTCGCCCTTCTGGACGGACGATGTGGCTTC
CGAGAAGCTGAGCACAGCACCTCCCAGCCGGGCCATGGCTGCTGCAAAGGAGCTGCTGGTCCGTGTGCTC
ACTTCATAGAACATGGAGGCCATGACCTTCCCCTTCAGGATGTCGAGGCTCCGCTCCTTCTGCACCATCA
TACGCAGTGTGTGTGCCACATTGAACAGGTGAGACATCTGATCCTTGGTGAACTGCTGGACGGACAGGAT
ATGTTGGCCCACTAATGAGTGCAGCAGGGGTGAGGTCTGGGGGTGCAGCAAGCCAGGGGTCCCCAGGTTC
TGGGGAGATGCCTGTCTCGGTACTGGTGGTGGAGGGTAGCAGGTGCCATCAGGGGTTCCCATCAGCTCTG
GCTCGGCTACCTTCCGAGAGGACTTCTCCTTTGGCTCCTCAGCTGGCAAACCTGGGTCGGAGGCTCGATG
GATTCGGGGCGGCAGATGGAAGCGGCCATCAGGAAGCCCTGGGATGCCACGGCGGGGTCTTTCAGGTGTC
GTGGTCATCTCACTAGTGGCAGGGGCTGAGGGTGGGAGCTGAGGAACAGCCCCCTGTGGCCACTTCCGTA
CATCCTGTCCATAGCCCGGGGGTACCAGAACCTGCCCATCGATATAGGCAACCTCCCCTCGCAGGACCAC
ACGGCGGACGGTGCCCTTCACTTTCTGCCCTTCAAAAGGTGTCCAGTGGGCCTTGGAGAAGGGCATGTGG
CTGGGAATTGTCCACTCATGCTCCAGATCCACCTCCACATAGGTGTCCTCCTGCGGAGGCAGTGCAAAGA
TGCGCCGAGGATTTGCGTGCAATCGCTGCAGCAGGTCGTCCAGGCTGAGCCGGCCCTCGCTTACAGCCGT
CAGGAGTAGTGGCAGCATGGTCTCTAACCCTGGGAACCCAGGTGGGGGCCTGGACCCACACTTCTCCTCC
AAGGTATGGGGAGCATGGTCTGAGGCAAAGCAGTCGATGACAGCCATGTTCTCCCACAGGGCTTCCACAT
CCTGGCGGGAGCCAAGCTCAGGCCGGACCTCCCCCTTCCCAGGCCCCAGGCGCTCCAGGTCATCATGGCT
TAGGAACAGGTGGTGGGGAGCCACCTCGCAGGTCACTGGCAAGCCCCGTGCCTTTGCAGCTTTAATTAGC
AGGATCTCCTCCTTCCGTGCCACGTGACATATGTGCACTGAGCGCTGAGTGAGCTGAGCCACCATGAGGA
CAGCAGCCACGGTTTGCTGCTCCGCGTGAGCCACAATGGGGAGGTGGGAGGGCCATGTCTCGAAATGCTC
CATCCACTGGACCACGCTGTCCAGCCGCAGCTCAGAGAAGGTCTCATTGAGGTAAAGCTTCAGCCCGGCT
GCAGACCCGGCCACGGTGCCCAAGGTTCCTGCATTTTCAGACGAGGCCCCAAGGAATAGCGCAAAGTCGC
ACCGGGCGCCAGCCTCTGCCAGCTTCTGGGCCAGGGCCAGAGCAGGGGCGTCAATGATGGGGGGCCGGGT
ATTAGGCATGGCACACACCATGGTGATACCCCCAGCCAGGGCAGCGGCTGTGCCTGAAGCAAAGTCCTCC
TTATGTGTCCCACCTGGTTCCCGCAGGTGCACATGGACATCAATCAATCCCGGCAGTCGCACAAGCTTTT
GGGAGGTCATACAGTCAACATGCACCTTCAAAGGAGGGGCTGGCCCGATCTGGCCTAGGGCCTCCACAAA
GAGTTTTGTGCACTTGATATCGATGATTAGGGGCACGGAGAAGTCAGCGGCCAAGCGTCGGGTGCGGTAG
CCCTTGGTGACAAAGGAAGAGAGACGCCGGCCCCCAGCTCCACGCATTGACAGGTTAATCACCAGCTCAA
AGTTTTTCTCAGCTAGCTGCTCCAGGATGCTCCGCTGTGGTGGGCACTCACCATCCACAGCCTCCTCAAA
GTGCCAGTCCACAGCTGTTACCTTGACGCCATGCTCAGTGTAGAAGTCAGCTGTGCCGAGACTGGCATAG
AGGCTGTAGCCCAGGCTCTCCAGTAGCCGCACAGTTGGGAGCAGCTCGCTTTTGTTCTTATAGCTGCCAA
TGGTCAGCAGGATATTCTTCTTGGGGATCTTAAAGCCAGTGCTTAGCATGGCCTTGAGGTATGCCTCACA
GCGGCTCTCCCCAAAGCCGGCCACCTCCCCAGTACTGGTCATTTCCACACCCAACACCACGTCAGCACCC
GCCAAGCGGGAGAAGGAGAACTGAGGCACCTTTACTCCCACAACTCCAGAACCAGTCATTAGCCCCACAG
GTTCCACTTCTTCCCCCATGATGACCCGCGTGGCCAAGGCTACTAGGTCCACACCCAGTGTCTTGGAAAC
GAAGGGGAAGGAGCGAGAGACACGTACGTTGCATTCAATAACTTTCAGCTGGTCATCCTTGGCAATGAGC
TGCAGATTGAAGGGTCCTGTGACCTGTAGCTCCTGGCCCACAGCATGCACAATGGCTTTGATCCGCTCCA
GGGTTTTGGCAGTGATATCTTGTGGGGGGGTCACCAGCGTCGCATCACCTGAATGCACACCTGCATTCTC
CACATGCTCAGAGATGGCGATGGCTGCCACCACACCATCAGAGGCCACGGCATCCACGTCAATCTCCTTA
GCCTCCTGGATGAACTTGGAGATGACCACGGGATGCTCTTTGGAGACGGCTGCTGCGCTGCTCAGGAAGC
GCTCCAGGTCTCCATCCGTGTAGGCCACATTCATAGCAGCACCGCTCAGCACATAGGAGGGGCGCACCAC
ACAGGGGTACCCCACGGTCTGGCAGAATTGGCGAGCAGACTCGAGGTCACTGAGCTCCCTCCACTGAGGC
TGGCTGATACCAATGGTGTCAAGGAGCCGGGAAAACTTGAAACGGTTCTCAGCCGAGTCAATGGCTTCAG
GGGAGGTGCCCAGCACCCGGCACTGCTGCCGATGCAACGCCATGGCCATGTTGTTGGGCAGCTGTCCACC
CATGGATAGGATCACACCTTCAGGGTTCTCGAGCTCATAGATGTCCATCACCACCTCAAAAGAGATCTCA
TCAAAGTAGAGTCGATCACACATGTCATAGTCGGTGCTGACTGTCTCTGGGTTATAGTTCACCATGATGG
TCTTATATCCCATCTTTCGGAGCTGCTGGATGCAGCCTACAGCACACCAGTCAAATTCAACGCTAGAGCC
AATACGGTAGACGCCAGAGCCAAGGACTAGGACATGAGGTGTTCGAAAGGTGAGGTCATGGGTGGTGCCC
CAATACGTTAGGTATAGGTAATTTGTCTGGGCTGGCCACTCAGCTGCAACTGTGTCAATCTGTTTCACTG
CTGGACAGATCCCCAGTTCCTGACGCAGCTTGCGAACAGCCAGCTCTGTGCTCAGAACTGCAAGGGCAAT
CTGTTTGTCTGAGAAGCCAAGACACTTGGCCTGTTGCAGCAGGTCTGGCGGCAAAGGCTGTCCACGGTGT
TGTTCTAGCAGCTGGGCATGTGCGATGATACGCTTCATTCGGTGCAGGAACCAGCGGTCGATGCGTGTGA
GCTCATACAGGCGGTCCACTGAATAACCAGCCCACAAAGCAGCTGCCACCACAAAAATCCGCTTATCTGT
TGGAGTCTCCAACTCCATATCGCTGACTGGTTTCACTGTGTGATCAAAGCCCACACAGTTCTCATCCACC
ATGCGCAGGGCCTTCTGGAAGGCCTCCTCAAATGAACGCCCAATGCCCATGACTTCACCAACGCTCTTCA
TGCAGCTCCCAATCTTTGTGCTGACTCGCAGGAACTTGCTAAGGTCCCATCGAGGAATCTTCACCACACA
ATAATCCACGCTGGGTTCAAAGGCTGCTGTACCCCCTGTCACAGAGTTCCTGAGCTCAGGCAAAGGGATG
CCCAATGCTAGCTTGGCTGCCACATAAGCCAGTGGATAACCTGTGGCCTTACTGGCCAGGGCAGAGCTGC
GAGAGAGCCTGGCATTCACTTCAATGATGTAATACTGCTCAGACTCAGGGTTCAAGGCATACTGCACATT
GCACTCCCCAACAATTCCCAGGTGCTGGGTCACCTTGATAGCTGTCTGCCTCAGGAGCTGATACTCCCTG
TCATTCAGTGTCTGGCTAGGGGCCACCACTATGGACTCACCAGTGTGGATGCCCAGTGGGTCCAAGTTCT
CCATGTTACACACCGTGACACAGTTGCCATAGGCGTCTCTCACCACCTCGTACTCAATCTCCTTCCATCC
CTTCAGAGACTTGTCTACTAGCACTTGGCTGGTATGGGCAAAAGCTGGGGCCACGAGAGCAGAGAGCTCC
TCCCTGTTAGAGGCAAAGCCAGAGCCCAGGCCACCCAGGGCAAAGGCTGCACGCACTAGCACAGGGTACC
CCAGCCGTTCAGCGGCTGCCTGGGCCTGTTCAAGAGAATTTGCTGCCTCGCTCGGGGCCACATGCTCTCC
GATCTCTGCCATTCTGGCAGCAAAGGCCCGTCGATCCTCGGTCAGCTCAATGGTCTCCACTGGTGTGCCC
AGGACCCGGACCCCATACCGAGCCAGCACCCCGGCCTTGGTCAGCTCCACACCACAGTTCAGAGCAGTCT
GGCCCCCAAAAGTCAGTAACACACCATCGGGGCGTTCATTACGTATCACCTGGGTTACATAATGAGGTGT
TATGGGAAGAAAATAGACCTTGTCGGCCAGCCCCTGGGAGGTCTGCACTGTGGCAATATTGGGGTTGATC
AGCAACGTCTGGATGTTTTCCTCCTTCAGGGCCTTAATTGCCTGAGAGCCCGAGTAGTCAAATTCTCCAG
CTTGGCCAATGGAGAGGCCCCCTGAGCCCAGGATCAGAACCTTTCGTGGTGGTGGAAGTCCAGAGCCGGG
AGTGGGAATCCCAGGGGGACAGAGGCGCTCAGTCAGCCGCTCTCTAACTGTCTGGCCCCCAGGGTTCCCA
GCTGTGGCCTCTTTCACAGTTTCCAGAAAGATATCGAAAAGCAGTTCCATATCTGAAGGGCCAGCTTGGT
GCTCTGGGTGAAACTGGACACTGAAGAAAGGCAAGCTGTTGTGCACAATGCCTTCATTGGAACCATCATT
GGCGTTGGTGAAGAGAGGAGCCCAGTCTGCTGGCAGTGAGTCTGTCTCCACAGCAAACCCATGGTTCTGG
GATGTCAGAAAGCAGCGCCCAGAGCCCACCAACAAGCAGGGCTGGTTATGGCCTCGGTTCCCATATCTCA
TCTTGTAAGTCTTGGCCCCAATGGCTAAGGCCAATAGCTGGTGTCCCAGGCAGATCCCAAAGACAGGTCG
GGGATTAGGCTCAGATAAAACACGGCTCAGTGTGGATACGACACTGGGATAGGAGGCAGGGTCACCAGGC
CCATTACTTAAGAAGAGACCCTCATACTCTTGGCTGTCTAGTGCATGGTCCCAGGGTACCACAGTGACCT
CAGCCCCACGCTGGCAGAGGCATCGGATCTGATTATACTTGAGGCCACAGTCCAAAGCAAGGATCCGAGG
GGCACCCCCTGTATTGAATACCCGTGGAGTCTTAATGGAGACCTCTGGTACCAGGGGGCGGGCATTGGGG
TCCAAGAATGGCAGACTTGAAGGTTCTGTTCCATTCTGGACCAGCTTCCCCAGCAGAGACCCCTGTTCCC
GCAACTTCTTGGTCAGCTCCCGAGTGTCTACTCCTTGCAAGCCAGGGATGCCATGCTGCTGCAGCCACTC
ATGCAGGGTGCGGGTGGCACTCCAGTGGCTGGGAGTAGGACAGCACTCTCCCACTACCAGTGCTGCTACG
TGGATGCCCGAGGATTCAAACCACTTGCAGAGACCGAACTCATCCATTTCATCTGGGGGGATGCCATAGT
TGCCGATCAGAGGATAGGTGAGCACTAAGATCTGTGCCTTGTAGGAGGGATCAGTGAGGGCCTCGGGGTA
GCCGACCATGCCGGTTTGAAACACCACTTCCCCGGCAGTCGACACGGCGGCCCCAAAGGGCTGGCCCCGC
AGGACCGACCCGTCCTCCAACACTAGGGCCGCCATGGATCCTTAATTAACTAGCTAGATCCGGCAGTCTA
GAGGATGGTCCACCCCCGGGGTCGGCAGCCTTCACGTGGGCGGCGTGTATCCAAGCTGCGATGCCGTCTA
CTTTGAGGGCGGTGGGGGTGGTCAGCAGGACTGTGTAAGGTCCTTTCCAGCGAGGTTCTAGGTTCTTAGT
CTGGTGTCGGCGGACCCACACTGTGTCGCCGACTCGGTAAGGGTGAGGTACCACCGGTCGGTCCAGTTGT
TCTTGGTAGGCTGCCGCCAGAGGTCTCCAGACTTCGTGCTGGACTAAGTAGAGAGCCTGTAAGTGAGCTT
GGAGAGAGGGGCTGTTAGTAACTCTTGTCATGTCAGGGTCAGGGAAGTTTACAAGGGGCGGGGGTGCCCC
ATATAAGATCTCATATGGCCATATGGGGGCGCCTAGAGAAGGAGTGAGGGCTGGATAAAGGGAGGATCGA
GGCGGGGTCGAACGAGGAGGTTCAAGGGGGAGAGACGGGGCGGATGGAGGAAGAGGAGGCGGAGGCTTAG
GGTGTACAAAGGGCTTGACCCAGGGAGGGGGGTCAAAAGCCAAGGCTTCCCAGGTCACGATGTAGGGGAC
CTGGTCTGGGTGTCCATGCGGGCCAGGTGAAAAGACCTTGATCTTAACCTGGGTGATGAGGTCTCGGTTA
AAGGTGCCGTCTCGCGGCCATCCGACGTTAAAGGTTGGCCATTCTGCAGAGCAGAAGGTAACCCAACGTC
TCTTCTTGACATCTACCGACTGGTTGTGAGCGATCCGCTCGACATCTTTCCAGTGACCTAAGGTCAAACT
TAAGGGAGTGGTAACAGTCTGGCCCTAATTTTCAGACAAATACAGAAACACAGTCAGACAGAGACAACAC
AGAACGATGCTGCAGCAGACAAGACGCGCGGCGCGGCTTCGGTCCCAAACCGAAAGCAAAAATTCAGACG
GAGGCGGGAACTGTTTTAGGTTCTCGTCTCCTACCAGAACCACATATCCCTCCTATTAGGGGGGTGCACC
AAAGAGTCCAAAACGATCGGGATTTTTGGACTCAGGTCGGGCCACAAAAACGGCCCCCGAAGTCCCTGGG
ACGTCTCCCAGGGTTGCGGCCGGGTGTTCCGAACTCGTCAGTTCCACCACGGGTCCGCCAGATACAGAGC
TAGTTAGCTAACTAGTACCGACGCAGGCGCATAAAATCAGTCATAGACACTAGACAATCGGACAGACACA
GATAAGTTGCTGGCCAGCTTACCTCCCGGTGGTGGGTCGGTGGTCCCTGGGCAGGGGTCTCCCGATCCCG
GACGAGCCCCCAAATGAAAGACCCCCGCTGACGGGTAGTCAATCACTCAGAGGAGACCCTCCCAAGGAAC
AGCGAGACCACAAGTCGGATGCAACTGCAAGAGGGTTTATTGGATACACGGGTACCCGGGCGACTCAGTC
AATCGGAGGACTGGCGCGCCGAGTGAGGGGTTGTGGGCTCTTTTATTGAGCTCGGGGAGCAGAAGCGCGC
GAACAGAAGCGAGAAGCGAACTGATTGGTTAGTTCAAATAAGGCACAGGGTCATTTCAGGTCCTTGGGGC
ACCCTGGAAACATCTGATGGTTCTCTAGAAACTGCTGAGGGCTGGACCGCATCTGGGGACCATCTGTTCT
TGGCCCTGAGCCGGGGCAGGAACTGCTTACCACAGATATCCTGTTTGGCCCATATTCAGCTGTTCCATCT
GTTCTTGGCCCTGAGCCGGGGCAGGAACTGCTTACCACAGATATCCTGTTTGGCCCATATTCAGCTGTTC
CATCTGTTCCTGACCTTGATCTGAACTTTTCTATTCTCAGTTATGTATTTTTCCATGCCTTGCAAAATGG
CGTTACTTAAGCTAGCTTGCCAAACCTACAGGTGGGGTCTTTCATTATGCAGGTGGCACTTTTCGGGGAA
ATGTGCGCGGAACCCCTATTTGTTTATTTTTCTAAATACATTCAAATATGTATCCGCTCATGAGACAATA
ACCCTGATAAATGCTTCAATAATATTGAAAAAGGAAGAGTATGAGTATTCAACATTTCCGTGTCGCCCTT
ATTCCCTTTTTTGCGGCATTTTGCCTTCCTGTTTTTGCTCACCCAGAAACGCTGGTGAAAGTAAAAGATG
CTGAAGATCAGTTGGGTGCACGAGTGGGTTACATCGAACTGGATCTCAACAGCGGTAAGATCCTTGAGAG
TTTTCGCCCCGAAGAACGTTTTCCAATGATGAGCACTTTTAAAGTTCTGCTATGTGGCGCGGTATTATCC
CGTATTGACGCCGGGCAAGAGCAACTCGGTCGCCGCATACACTATTCTCAGAATGACTTGGTTGAGTACT
CACCAGTCACAGAAAAGCATCTTACGGATGGCATGACAGTAAGAGAATTATGCAGTGCTGCCATAACCAT
GAGTGATAACACTGCGGCCAACTTACTTCTGACAACGATCGGAGGACCGAAGGAGCTAACCGCTTTTTTG
CACAACATGGGGGATCATGTAACTCGCCTTGATCGTTGGGAACCGGAGCTGAATGAAGCCATACCAAACG
ACGAGCGTGACACCACGATGCCTGTAGCAATGGCAACAACGTTGCGCAAACTATTAACTGGCGAACTACT
TACTCTAGCTTCCCGGCAACAATTAATAGACTGGATGGAGGCGGATAAAGTTGCAGGACCACTTCTGCGC
TCGGCCCTTCCGGCTGGCTGGTTTATTGCTGATAAATCTGGAGCCGGTGAGCGTGGGTCTCGCGGTATCA
TTGCAGCACTGGGGCCAGATGGTAAGCCCTCCCGTATCGTAGTTATCTACACGACGGGGAGTCAGGCAAC
TATGGATGAACGAAATAGACAGATCGCTGAGATAGGTGCCTCACTGATTAAGCATTGGTAACTGTCAGAC
CAAGTTTACTCATATATACTTTAGATTGATTTGCGGCCGGCCGCAAAAGGATCTAGGTGAAGATCCTTTT
TGATAATCTCATGACCAAAATCCCTTAACGTGAGTTTTCGTTCCACTGAGCGTCAGACCCCGTAGAAAAG
ATCAAAGGATCTTCTTGAGATCCTTTTTTTCTGCGCGTAATCTGCTGCTTGCAAACAAAAAAACCACCGC
TACCAGCGGTGGTTTGTTTGCCGGATCAAGAGCTACCAACTCTTTTTCCGAAGGTAACTGGCTTCAGCAG
AGCGCAGATACCAAATACTGTTCTTCTAGTGTAGCCGTAGTTAGGCCACCACTTCAAGAACTCTGTAGCA
CCGCCTACATACCTCGCTCTGCTAATCCTGTTACCAGTGGCTGCTGCCAGTGGCGATAAGTCGTGTCTTA
CCGGGTTGGACTCAAGACGATAGTTACCGGATAAGGCGCAGCGGTCGGGCTGAACGGGGGGTTCGTGCAC
ACAGCCCAGCTTGGAGCGAACGACCTACACCGAACTGAGATACCTACAGCGTGAGCTATGAGAAAGCGCC
ACGCTTCCCGAAGGGAGAAAGGCGGACAGGTATCCGGTAAGCGGCAGGGTCGGAACAGGAGAGCGCACGA
GGGAGCTTCCAGGGGGAAACGCCTGGTATCTTTATAGTCCTGTCGGGTTTCGCCACCTCTGACTTGAGCG
TCGATTTTTGTGATGCTCGTCAGGGGGGCGGAGCCTATGGAAAAACGCCAGCAACGCGGCCTTTTTACGG
TTCCTGGCCTTTTGCTGGCCTTTTGCTCACATGTTCTTTCCTGCGTTATCCCCTGATTCTGTGGATAACC
GTATTACCGCCTTTGAGTGAGCTGATACCGCTCGCCGCAGCCGAACGACCGAGCGCAGCGAGTCAGTGAG
CGAGGAAGCGGAAGAGCGCCCAATACGCAAACCGCCTCTCCCCGCGCGTTGGCCGATTCATTAATGCAAC
TATGGCCATTTAATGTAAATACTTAAGAAAAAAAACCAAATTAATTTTGATACATGCTGCATGTGAAAGA
CCCCCGCTGACGGGTAGTCAATCACTCAGAGGAGACCCTCCCAAGGAACAGCGAGACCACAAGTCGGATG
CAACTGCAAGAGGGTTTATTGGATACACGGGTACCCGGGCGACTCAGTCAATCGGAGGACTGGCGCCCCG
AGTGAGGGGTTGTGGGCTCTTTTATTGAGCTCGGGGAGCAGAAGCGCGCGAACAGAAGCGAGAAGCGAAC
TGATTGGTTAGTTCAAATAAGGCACAGGGTCATTTCAGGTCCTTGGGGCACCCTGGAAACATCTGATGGT
TCTCTAGAAACTGCTGAGGGCTGGACCGCATCTGGGGACCATCTGTTCTTGGCCCTGAGCCGGGGCAGGA
ACTGCTTACCACAGATATCCTGTTTGGCCCATATTCAGCTGTTCCATCTGTTCTTGGCCCTGAGCCGGGG
CAGGAACTGCTTACCACAGATATCCTGTTTGGCCCATATTCAGCTGTTCCATCTGTTCCTGACCTTGATC
TGAACTTCTCTATTCTCAGTTATGTATTTTTCCATGCCTTGCAAAATGGCGTTACTTAAGCTAGCTTGCC
AAACCTACAGGTGGGGTCTTTCATTCCCCCCTTTTTCTGGAGACTAAATAAAATCTTTTATTTTATCGTC
GACTTAGCCCTCCCACACATAACCAGAGGGCAGCAATTCACGAATCCCAACTGCCGTCGGCTGTCCATCA
CTGTCCTTCACTATGGCTTTGATCCCAGGATGCAGATCGAGAAGCACCTGTCGGCACCGTCCGCAGGGGC
TCAAGATGCCCCTGTTCTCATTTCCGATCGCGACGATACAAGTCAGGTTGCCAGCTGCCGCAGCAGCAGC
AGTGCCCAGCACCACGAGTTCTGCACAAGGTCCCCCAGTAAAATGATATACATTGACACCAGTGAAGATG
CGGCCGTCGCTAGAGAGAGCTGCGCTGGCGACGCTGTAGTCTTCAGAGATGGGGATGCTGTTGATTGTAG
CCGTTGCTCTTTCAATGAGGGTGGATTCTTCTTGAGACAAAGGAACCATGGTTGTGGCCATATTATCATC
GTGTTTTTCAAAGGAAAACCACGTCCCCGTGGTTCGGGGGGCCTAGACGTTTTTTTAACCTCGACTAAAC
ACATGTAAAGCATGTGCACCGAGGCCCCAGATCAGATCCCATACAATGGGGTACCTTCTGGGCATCCTTC
AGCCCCTTGTTGAATACGCTTGAGGAGAGCCATTTGACTCTTTCCACAACTATCCAACTCACAACGTGGC
ACTGGGGTTGTGCCGCCTTTGCAGGTGTATCTTATACACGTGGCTTTTGGCCGCAGAGGCACCTGTCGCC
AGGTGGGGGGTTCCGCTGCCTGCAAAGGGTCGCTACAGACGTTGTTTGTCTTCAAGAAGCTTCCAGAGGA
ACTGCTTCCTTCACG
Features (pLannotate 1.2.2; 14 found; start..end, strand, type, name):
    291..6965    -  CDS            CAD: PYR1_HUMAN - Experimental evidence at protein level: Swiss-Prot protein existence level 1. This protein is a 'fusion' protein encoding four enzymatic activities of the pyrimidine pathway (GATase, CPSase, ATCase and DHOase). From Homo sapiens (Human).
   6994..7368    -  misc_feature   pol region: Moloney murine leukemia virus (MMLV) pol region containing the splice acceptor site
   7378..7794    -  CDS            gag (truncated): truncated Moloney murine leukemia virus (MMLV) gag gene lacking the start codon
   7871..7959    -  misc_feature   MESV Ψ (fragment): packaging signal of murine embryonic stem cell virus
   8011..8210    -  misc_feature   MMLV Ψ: packaging signal of Moloney murine leukemia virus (MMLV)
   8273..8866    -  LTR            LTR: long terminal repeat from Moloney murine leukemia virus
   8896..9000    +  promoter       AmpR promoter: bla
   9001..9861    +  CDS            AmpR: β-lactamase; bla; confers resistance to ampicillin, carbenicillin, and related antibiotics
  10025..10613   +  rep_origin     ori: high-copy-number ColE1/pMB1/pBR322/pUC origin of replication
  10796..10848   +  CDS            lacI (fragment): lac repressor; lacI; The lac repressor binds to the lac operator to inhibit transcription in E. coli. This inhibition can be relieved by adding lactose or isopropyl-β-D-thiogalactopyranoside (IPTG).
  10914..11383   -  LTR            LTR: long terminal repeat from Moloney murine leukemia virus
  11384..11505   -  LTR            3' LTR (ΔU3) (fragment): self-inactivating 3' long terminal repeat (LTR) from Moloney murine leukemia virus
  11554..11943   -  CDS            BSD: blasticidin S deaminase; Aspergillus terreus BSD; confers resistance to blasticidin
  11963..90      -  misc_feature   IRES (across the origin): internal ribosome entry site (IRES) of the encephalomyocarditis virus (EMCV)
