[The description below was written by a language model from this plasmid's Addgene catalogue record and pLannotate feature annotations shown in this document.]
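Description:
pMXS-IRES-BLAST flag-CAD H1734A H1741A is a Moloney murine leukemia virus-based retroviral vector of about 12.3 kb for stable expression of a mutant human CAD in mammalian cells. In bacteria it is maintained by a high-copy ColE1/pUC-type origin and selected with ampicillin through the β-lactamase gene. The viral portion comprises a 5' MMLV LTR, the MMLV packaging signal (with a fragment annotated as MESV Ψ), a truncated gag lacking its start codon and a pol segment carrying the splice acceptor. These elements allow the transcript to be packaged into retroviral particles when gag, pol and env are supplied in trans. No separate internal promoter is annotated, so transcription of the cassette is presumably driven from the 5' LTR.

The payload is the roughly 6.7 kb human CAD coding sequence, which encodes the multifunctional enzyme of de novo pyrimidine synthesis with glutamine amidotransferase, carbamoyl-phosphate synthetase, aspartate transcarbamylase and dihydroorotase activities. The record lists a C-terminal Flag tag, although the tag is not separately annotated in the feature table. The H1734A and H1741A substitutions lie at the reported dimerization interface of the dihydroorotase domain. Silent changes near the start of the coding sequence remove the PAM for a CAD-targeting sgRNA, making the cDNA resistant to Cas9 cutting and therefore suited to re-expression in cells whose endogenous CAD has been disrupted. Downstream, an EMCV IRES links CAD to blasticidin S deaminase on the same transcript, so blasticidin selection enriches for transduced cells expressing the mutant. The associated study concerns allosteric regulation of CAD and pyrimidine synthesis during the cell cycle.
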