Addgene plasmid #169830: pMXS-IRES-BLAST flag-CAD H1734A H1741A
Purpose: Expresses C-terminal flag-tagged CAD with mutations at reported dimerization interface of the DHOase domain
Depositing lab: Richard Possemato. Depositing organization: NYU Grossman School of Medicine. Publication: Allosteric regulation of CAD modulates de novo pyrimidine synthesis during the cell cycle. Shin J, Mir H, Khurram MA, Fujihara KM, Dynlacht BD, Cardozo TJ, Possemato R. Nat Metab. 2023 Feb 6. doi: 10.1038/s42255-023-00735-9. PubMed 36747088.
Backbone
  Vector backbone: pMXS-IRES-BLAST
  Backbone size w/o insert (bp): 5600
  Total vector size (bp): 12300
  Vector type: Mammalian Expression, Retroviral
  Selectable markers: Blasticidin
Growth in bacteria
  Bacterial resistance: Ampicillin, 100 μg/mL
  Growth temperature: 37°C
  Growth strain: NEB Stable
  Copy number: High Copy
Gene/Insert
  Gene/Insert name: CAD (alt name: carbamoyl-phosphate synthetase 2, aspartate transcarbamylase, and dihydroorotase)
  Species: H. sapiens (human)
  Insert size (bp): 6700
  Mutation: H1734A H1741A; TCCC -> AGTC silent mutations at nt527-530 eliminating PAM site for sgRNA target sequence 5’-ATTGGGGTCCAAGAATGGCA-3’
  GenBank ID: BC065510.1
  Entrez Gene: CAD (a.k.a. CDG1Z, DEE50, EIEE50, GATD4)
  Tag / fusion protein: Flag tag (C terminal on insert)
Terms and licenses: Academic/Nonprofit Terms; Industry Terms: Not Available to Industry
How to cite: pMXS-IRES-BLAST flag-CAD H1734A H1741A was a gift from Richard Possemato (Addgene plasmid # 169830 ; http://n2t.net/addgene:169830 ; RRID:Addgene_169830)
